Addgene plasmid #30478: pRRL.CMVenh.gp91.GP91
Depositing lab: Didier Trono. Depositing organization: Swiss Federal Institute of Technology (EPFL). Publication: Lineage- and stage-restricted lentiviral vectors for the gene therapy of chronic granulomatous disease. Barde I, Laurenti E, Verp S, Wiznerowicz M, Offner S, Viornery A, Galy A, Trumpp A, Trono D. Gene Ther. 2011 Nov;18(11):1087-97. doi: 10.1038/gt.2011.65. Epub 2011 May 5. PubMed 21544095.
Backbone
  Vector backbone: pRRL
  Backbone size w/o insert (bp): 6800
  Vector type: Lentiviral
Growth in bacteria
  Bacterial resistance: Ampicillin, 100 μg/mL
  Growth temperature: 37°C
  Growth strain: Stbl3
  Growth instructions: Stbl3
  Copy number: Low Copy
Gene/Insert
  Gene/Insert name: CMVenh/gp91/GP91
  Cloning method: Restriction Enzyme
  Sequencing primers: 5′ M13-rev; 3′ WPRE-R
Terms and licenses: Academic/Nonprofit Terms; Industry Terms: Not Available to Industry
Depositor comments: From the paper (note that some of these features may not be in this plasmid): All vectors were based on the pRRL-cPPT-hPGK-mcs-WPRE vector, derived from the pRRL-cPPT-hPGKeGFP-WPRE construct. The gp91promoter is the natural myeloid-specific promoter. The CMVenh comes from the peGFP-N1(Clontech, Saint-Germain-en-Laye, France), the synthetic intron from the pMG5 and the EF1a intron from the pWPI vector http://www.addgene.org/12254 The myeloid-specific enhancer SP107 and SP146 were provided by Senlin Li (Department of Medicine, UTHSCSA, San Antonio, TX, USA). The cHS4 insulator corresponds to the chicken beta-globin 5’-DNase I-hypersensitive site and was provided by Patrick Salmon (Department of Neuroscience, Faculty of Medicine, University of Geneva, Switzerland).
How to cite: pRRL.CMVenh.gp91.GP91 was a gift from Didier Trono (Addgene plasmid # 30478 ; http://n2t.net/addgene:30478 ; RRID:Addgene_30478)
