[The description below was written by a language model from this plasmid's Addgene catalogue record.]
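Description:
pRRL.CMVenh.gp91.GP91 is a lentiviral transfer plasmid built on the pRRL backbone (about 6.8 kb without insert). According to the depositor's notes, the vector series it belongs to derives from a pRRL-cPPT-hPGK-mcs-WPRE parent. It is therefore expected to carry a central polypurine tract, which aids nuclear import of the reverse-transcribed genome, and a WPRE, which enhances transcript stability and expression; the use of a WPRE reverse primer for sequencing is consistent with the latter. In bacteria it is selected with ampicillin, is recorded as low copy, and is propagated in a recombination-deficient strain, as is usual for plasmids containing repeated LTR sequences. No feature table is provided, so the exact layout of LTRs, packaging signal and other viral elements cannot be confirmed from the record.

The insert, named CMVenh/gp91/GP91, was introduced by restriction cloning. The name and depositor comments indicate a chimeric regulatory region in which the CMV enhancer, taken from a commercial eGFP expression plasmid, is joined to the gp91 promoter, described as the natural myeloid-specific promoter. This region drives a GP91 coding sequence, which in the context of the associated publication is the gp91phox transgene whose deficiency underlies chronic granulomatous disease. The species of the cDNA is not stated. The comments also list introns, myeloid enhancers and the cHS4 insulator used across the series, but warn that not all are present in this plasmid, and its name suggests none of them. The design aims to boost expression from a lineage-restricted promoter. The construct was made for work on lineage- and stage-restricted lentiviral vectors for gene therapy of chronic granulomatous disease.
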