>Addgene plasmid #30478 | pRRL.CMVenh.gp91.GP91 | addgene partial sequence | sequence record 36695 | WPRE-R 5'-CATAGCGTAAAAGGAGCAACA-3'
TCATCTTTCACAAATTTTGTAATCCAGAGGTTGATTGTCGACGGTATCGATAAGCTTGATATCGAATTCC
TGCAGCCCGGGCGAGCTCCACATAAATGTAACTTATCACTATCAAACAATCTTTGACATTCCTTTAAGGG
AAAACCATTACATTATAGTTTCTTTTTGTCCATTTTTAAGCAGGGGGTATTTATATTATCAATTAGCATT
ATTTGAGCATTTGGCAGCACAACCCACATTTATTTCCTCATGGAAGAGACAAGTTAGAAGTTTTCCTTGT
TGAAAATGAAATGCACTCCCCGAGGGCCAGACTCAGAGTTGGAGATGCTTTGTTTACTCAGGGTTTCAGC
CAAGGCTTCAGGTCCACAGAGGAAAACTCCTATTCTGGTATTAGGGTGTTGACTTGCAATTGTCTTGAAT
TCATTATCCCAGTTGGGCCGTCCATACAAAGTCTTTTGTTTCAGGCCTGTGATCACATCTTTCTCCTCAT
CATGGTGCACAGCAAAGTGATTGGCCTGAGACTCATCCCAGCCAGTGAGGTAGATGTTGTAGCTGAGGAA
GCCGGCATTGTTCCTTTCCTGCATCTGGCTCTCCAGCAGTTGCAGCAGATCTGCAAACCACTCAAAGGCA
TGTGTGTCCCGGCACAGCCAGTAGAAGTAGATCTTTTTGAGCTTCAGATTGGTGGCGTTATTGCAATATT
TGTACCAGACTGACTTGAGAATGGATGCGAAGGGTGTGACCCCAATCCCTGCTCCCACTAACATCACCAC
CTCATAGCTGAACACATCTTCACTGGCAGTGCCAAAGGGCCCATCAACCGCTATCTTAGGTAGTTTCCAC
GCATCTTGAAACTCCTGCTTATCACAGCCACAAGCATTGAACAGCCCCTCTGTCCAGTCCCCAACGATGC
GGATATGGATA
